>Addgene plasmid #208695 | pDisplay-GRAB-rDA2h-IRES-EGFP-CAAX | addgene full sequence | sequence record 412356 | Addgene NGS Result
GCGTTGACATTGATTATTGACTAGTTATTAATAGTAATCAATTACGGGGTCATTAGTTCATAGCCCATAT
ATGGAGTTCCGCGTTACATAACTTACGGTAAATGGCCCGCCTGGCTGACCGCCCAACGACCCCTGCCCAT
TGACGTCAATAATGACGTATGTTCCCATAGTAACGCCAATAGGGACTTTCCATTGACGTCAATGGGTGGA
GTATTTACGGTAAACTGCCCACTTGGCAGTACATCAAGTGTATCATATGCCAAGTACGCCCCCTATTGAC
GTCAATGACGGTAAATGGCCCGCCTGGCATTATGCCCAGTACATGACCTTATGGGACTTTCCTACTTGGC
AGTACATCTACGTATTAGTCATCGCTATTACCATGGTGATGCGGTTTTGGCAGTACATCAATGGGCGTGG
ATAGCGGTTTGACTCACGGGGATTTCCAAGTCTCCACCCCATTGACGTCAATGGGAGTTTGTTTTGGCAC
CAAAATCAACGGGACTTTCCAAAATGTCGTAACAACTCCGCCCCATTGACGCAAATGGGCGGTAGGCGTG
TACGGTGGGAGGTCTATATAAGCAGAGCTCTCTGGCTAACTAGAGAACCCACTGCTTACTGGCTTATCGA
AATTAATACGACTCACTATAGGGAGACCCAAGCTTGGTACCGAGCTCGGATCCACTAGTAACGGCCGCCA
GTGTGCTGGAATTCGGCTTGGGGATATCCACCATGGAGACAGACACACTCCTGCTATGGGTACTGCTGCT
CTGGGTTCCAGGTTCCACTGGTGACACAAGTTTGTACAAAAAAGTTGGCACCACCGGTATCAACCGACTG
AACTACAGCGTCCTCGTGAACCTGACGGCCTACTACGACGGCGGCGCGGGTCTGAATCTCAGCAGCGTCA
ATTGCACGTCGTCGATAGTCGCCGGGGGTGCCGTTAGACCGGGCGAGTGCGCTGGAACCGCCGGCGTCGA
CGAGAAGTCTAACGCGAACAGCTGGTGGGCCCTGATACTTGTGATCGTGCCGTGTTTGACGCTCTTCGGT
AATGTGCTCGTCATCCTAGCGGTGGTGAAAGAACGAACGCTGCAGACTGTCACTAACTACTTCATCGTCA
GTTTGGCGGTCGCCGATCTTCTCGTGGCGGTGCTCGTTATGCCGTTCGCGGTCTACGTGCTGGTGAACGG
ATCCTGGAGTTTACCCGGGTTTGTTTGTGATTTTTATATCGCAATGGATGTGACTTGCAGCACCAGCTCT
ATATTCAATCTCGTGGCTATTTCAATAGACAGATACATAGCGGTGACCCAGCCGATAAAGTACGCGAAGC
ACAAGAACAATAGAAGAGTATGGTTGACGATACTGTTGGTCTGGGCGATATCGGCCGCGATCGGCAGCCC
GATTGTCCTAGGCTTGAATAACACTCCGGACCGGATCCCGGACGCATGTCTGTTCTACAATACGGATTTC
ATCATCTACTCGAGCCTGTCCAGCTTCTACATACCCTGCATCATCATGGTATTCCTTTACTACAATATAT
TCAAGGCTCTACGAAACAGAGCGAAACTTTTTCGTGCTAGCTGCGTGTGTTCCGAGGTTATGTACCCCGA
GGACGGCGCCCTGAAGAGCGAGATCTGGAAGGGGCTGAGGCTGAAGGACGGCGGCCACTACGCCGCCGAG
GTCAAGACCACCTACAAGGCCAAGAAGCCCGTGCAGCTGCCCGGCGCCTACATCGTCGACATCAAGTTGG
ACATCGTGTCCCACAACGAGGACTACACCATCGTGGAACAGTGCGAACGCGCCGAGGCCCGCCACTCCAC
CGGCGGCATGGACGAGCTGTACAAGGGAGGTACAGGCGGGAGTCTGGTGAGCAAGGGCGAGGAGGATAAC
ATGGCCATCATCAAGGAGTTCATGCGCTTCAAGGTGCACATGGAGGGCTCCGTGAACGGCCACGAGTTCG
AGATCGAGGGCGAGGGCGAGGGCCGCCCCTACGAGGCCTTTCAGACCGCTAAGCTGAAGGTGACCAAGGG
TGGCCCCCTGCCCTTCACTTGGGACATCCTGTCCCCTCAGTTCATGTACGGCTCCAAGGCCTACATTAAG
CACCCAGCCGACATCCCCGACTACTTCAAGCTGTCCTTCCCCGAGGGCTTCAGGTGGGAGCGCGTGATGA
ACTTCGAGGACGGCGGCATTATTCACGTTAACCAGGACTCCTCCCTGCAGGACGGCTACTTCATCTACAA
GGTGAAGCTGCGCGGCACCAACTTCCCCCCCGACGGCCCCGTAATGCAGAAGAAGACCATGGGCTGGGAG
CTGACGGTCCTCGAGCGCAAGGCCAGTAAGCCCCTGGCGATCGTGTTAGGTGTCTTTCTAATATGCTGGG
TGCCCTTCTTCACTTGTAACATCATGGATGCAATCTGCACGAAGCTGACGAAGGCTTGTCAGCCTGGCGT
TACAGCCTTCATCGTCACTTCCTGGTTGGGCTACATGAACAGCTTCGTAAATCCCGTAATATACACTGTG
TTCAACCCCGAATTCCGTAAGGCCTTCCGCAAGCTGATCAGCATATAAGCTAGCGCCCCTCTCCCTCCCC
CCTAACGTTACTGGCCGAAGCCGCTTGGAATAAGGCCGGTGTGCGTTTGTCTATATGTTATTTTCCACCA
TATTGCCGTCTTTTGGCAATGTGAGGGCCCGGAAACCTGGCCCTGTCTTCTTGACGAGCATTCCTAGGGG
TCTTTCCCCTCTCGCCAAAGGAATGCAAGGTCTGTTAAATGTCGTGAAGGAAGCAGTTCCTCTGGAAGCT
TCTTGAAGACAAACAACGTCTGTAGCGACCCTTTGCAGGCAGCGGAACCCCCCACCTGGCGACAGGTGCC
TCTGCGGCCAAAGCCACGTGTATAAGATACACCTGCAAAGGCGGCACAACCCCAGTGCCACGTTGTGAGT
TGGATAGTTGTGGAAAGAGTCAAATGGCTCTCCTCAAGCGTATTCAACAAGGGGCTGAAGGATGCCCAGA
AGGTACCCCATTGTATGGGATCTGATCTGGGGCCTCGGTACACATGCTTTACATGTGTTTAGTCGAGGTT
AAAAAAACGTCTAGGCCCCCCGAACCACGGGGACGTGGTTTTCCTTTGAAAAACACGATGATAATATGGC
CACAACCATGGTGAGCAAGGGCGAGGAGCTGTTCACCGGGGTGGTGCCCATCCTGGTCGAGCTGGACGGC
GACGTAAACGGCCACAAGTTCAGCGTGTCCGGCGAGGGCGAGGGCGATGCCACCTACGGCAAGCTGACCC
TGAAGTTCATCTGCACCACCGGCAAGCTGCCCGTGCCCTGGCCCACCCTCGTGACCACCCTGACCTACGG
CGTGCAGTGCTTCAGCCGCTACCCCGACCACATGAAGCAGCACGACTTCTTCAAGTCCGCCATGCCCGAA
GGCTACGTCCAGGAGCGCACCATCTTCTTCAAGGACGACGGCAACTACAAGACCCGCGCCGAGGTGAAGT
TCGAGGGCGACACCCTGGTGAACCGCATCGAGCTGAAGGGCATCGACTTCAAGGAGGACGGCAACATCCT
GGGGCACAAGCTGGAGTACAACTACAACAGCCACAACGTCTATATCATGGCCGACAAGCAGAAGAACGGC
ATCAAGGTGAACTTCAAGATCCGCCACAACATCGAGGACGGCAGCGTGCAGCTCGCCGACCACTACCAGC
AGAACACCCCCATCGGCGACGGCCCCGTGCTGCTGCCCGACAACCACTACCTGAGCACCCAGTCCGCCCT
GAGCAAAGACCCCAACGAGAAGCGCGATCACATGGTCCTGCTGGAGTTCGTGACCGCCGCCGGGATCACT
CTCGGCATGGACGAGCTGTACAAGGATGGTAAAAAGAAGAAAAAGAAGTCAAAGACAAAGTGTGTAATTA
TGTAAGTCGACGAACAAAAACTCATCTCAGAAGAGGATCTGAATGCTGTGGGCCAGGACACGCAGGAGGT
CATCGTGGTGCCACACTCCTTGCCCTTTAAGGTGGTGGTGATCTCAGCCATCCTGGCCCTGGTGGTGCTC
ACCATCATCTCCCTTATCATCCTCATCATGCTTTGGCAGAAGAAGCCACGTTAGGCGGCCGCTCGAGATC
AGCCTCGACTGTGCCTTCTAGTTGCCAGCCATCTGTTGTTTGCCCCTCCCCCGTGCCTTCCTTGACCCTG
GAAGGTGCCACTCCCACTGTCCTTTCCTAATAAAATGAGGAAATTGCATCGCATTGTCTGAGTAGGTGTC
ATTCTATTCTGGGGGGTGGGGTGGGGCAGGACAGCAAGGGGGAGGATTGGGAAGACAATAGCAGGCATGC
TGGGGATGCGGTGGGCTCTATGGCTTCTGAGGCGGAAAGAACCAGTGGCGGTAATACGGTTATCCACAGA
ATCGGGGGATAACGCAGGAAAGAACATGTGAGCAAAAGGCCAGCAAAAGGCCAGGAACCGTAAAAAGGCC
GCGTTGCTGGCGTTTTTCCATAGGCTCCGCCCCCCTGACGAGCATCACAAAAATCGACGCTCAAGTCAGA
GGTGGCGAAACCCGACAGGACTATAAAGATACCAGGCGTTTCCCCCTGGAAGCTCCCTCGTGCGCTCTCC
TGTTCCGACCCTGCCGCTTACCGGATACCTGTCCGCCTTTCTCCCTTCGGGAAGCGTGGCGCTTTCTCAT
AGCTCACGCTGTAGGTATCTCAGTTCGGTGTAGGTCGTTCGCTCCAAGCTGGGCTGTGTGCACGAACCCC
CCGTTCAGCCCGACCGCTGCGCCTTATCCGGTAACTATCGTCTTGAGTCCAACCCGGTAAGACGCGACTT
ATCGCCACTGGCAGCAGCCACTGGTAACAGGATTAGCAGAGCGAGGTATGTAGGCGGTGCTACAGAGTTC
TTGAAGTGGTGGCCTAACTACGGCTACACTAGAAGAACAGTATTTGGTATCTGCGCTCTGCTGAAGCCAG
TTACCTTCGGAAAAAGAGTTGGTAGCTCTTGATCCGGCAAACAAACCACCGCTGGTAGCGGTGGTTTTTT
TGTTTGCAAGCAGCAGATTACGCGCAGAAAAAAAGGATCTCAAGAAGATCCTTTGATCTTTTCTACGGGG
TCTGACGCTCAGTGGAACGAAAACTCACGTTAAGGGATTTTGGTCATGAGATTATCAAAAAGGATCTTCA
CCTAGATCCTTTTAAATTAAAAATGAAGTTTTAAATCAATCTAAAGTATATATGAGTAACCTGAGGCTAT
GGCAGGGCCTGCCGCCCCGACGTTGGCTGCGAGCCCTGGGCCTTCACCCGAACTTGGGGGGTGGGGTGGG
GAAAAGGAAGAAACGCGGGCGTATTGGCCCCAATGGGGTCTCGGTGGGGTATCGACAGAGTGCCAGCCCT
GGGACCGAACCCCGCGTTTATGAACAAACGACCCAACACCGTGCGTTTTATTCTGTCTTTTTATTGCCGT
CATAGCGCGGGTTCCTTCCGGTATTGTCTCCTTCCGTGTTTCAGTTAGCCTCCCCCTAGGGTGGGCGAAG
AACTCCAGCATGAGATCCCCGCGCTGGAGGATCATCCAGCCGGCGTCCCGGAAAACGATTCCGAAGCCCA
ACCTTTCATAGAAGGCGGCGGTGGAATCGAAATCTCGTGATGGCAGGTTGGGCGTCGCTTGGTCGGTCAT
TTCGAACCCCAGAGTCCCGCTCAGAAGAACTCGTCAAGAAGGCGATAGAAGGCGATGCGCTGCGAATCGG
GAGCGGCGATACCGTAAAGCACGAGGAAGCGGTCAGCCCATTCGCCGCCAAGCTCTTCAGCAATATCACG
GGTAGCCAACGCTATGTCCTGATAGCGGTCCGCCACACCCAGCCGGCCACAGTCGATGAATCCAGAAAAG
CGGCCATTTTCCACCATGATATTCGGCAAGCAGGCATCGCCATGGGTCACGACGAGATCCTCGCCGTCGG
GCATGCTCGCCTTGAGCCTGGCGAACAGTTCGGCTGGCGCGAGCCCCTGATGCTCTTCGTCCAGATCATC
CTGATCGACAAGACCGGCTTCCATCCGAGTACGTGCTCGCTCGATGCGATGTTTCGCTTGGTGGTCGAAT
GGGCAGGTAGCCGGATCAAGCGTATGCAGCCGCCGCATTGCATCAGCCATGATGGATACTTTCTCGGCAG
GAGCAAGGTGAGATGACAGGAGATCCTGCCCCGGCACTTCGCCCAATAGCAGCCAGTCCCTTCCCGCTTC
AGTGACAACGTCGAGCACAGCTGCGCAAGGAACGCCCGTCGTGGCCAGCCACGATAGCCGCGCTGCCTCG
TCTTGCAGTTCATTCAGGGCACCGGACAGGTCGGTCTTGACAAAAAGAACCGGGCGCCCCTGCGCTGACA
GCCGGAACACGGCGGCATCAGAGCAGCCGATTGTCTGTTGTGCCCAGTCATAGCCGAATAGCCTCTCCAC
CCAAGCGGCCGGAGAACCTGCGTGCAATCCATCTTGTTCAATCATGCGAAACGATCCTCATCCTGTCTCT
TGATCGATCTTTGCAAAAGCCTAGGCCTCCAAAAAAGCCTCCTCACTACTTCTGGAATAGCTCAGAGGCC
GGGCCTCGGCCTCTGCATAAATAAAAAAAATTAGTCAGCCATGGGGCGGAGAATGGGCGGAACTGGGCGG
AGTTAGGGGCGGGATGGGCGGAGTTAGGGGCGGGACTATGGTTGCTGACTAATTGAGATGCATGCTTTGC
ATACTTCTGCCTGCTGGGGAGCCTGGGGACTTTCCACACCTGGTTGCTGACTAATTGAGATGCATGCTTT
GCATACTTCTGCCTGCTGGGGAGCCTGGGGACTTTCCACACCCTAACTGACACACATTCCACAGCTGGTT
CTTTCCGCCTCAGGACTCTTCCTTTTTCAATAAATCAATCTAAAGTATATATGAGTAAACTTGGTCTGAC
AGTTACCAATGCTTAATCAGTGAGGCACCTATCTCAGCGATCTGTCTATTTCGTTCATCCATAGTTGCCT
GACTCCCCGTCGTGTAGATAACTACGATACGGGAGGGCTTACCATCTGGCCCCAGTGCTGCAATGATACC
GCGAGACCCACGCTCACCGGCTCCAGATTTATCAGCAATAAACCAGCCAGCCGGAAGGGCCGAGCGCAGA
AGTGGTCCTGCAACTTTATCCGCCTCCATCCAGTCTATTAATTGTTGCCGGGAAGCTAGAGTAAGTAGTT
CGCCAGTTAATAGTTTGCGCAACGTTGTTGCCATTGCTACAGGCATCGTGGTGTCACGCTCGTCGTTTGG
TATGGCTTCATTCAGCTCCGGTTCCCAACGATCAAGGCGAGTTACATGATCCCCCATGTTGTGCAAAAAA
GCGGTTAGCTCCTTCGGTCCTCCGATCGTTGTCAGAAGTAAGTTGGCCGCAGTGTTATCACTCATGGTTA
TGGCAGCACTGCATAATTCTCTTACTGTCATGCCATCCGTAAGATGCTTTTCTGTGACTGGTGAGTACTC
AACCAAGTCATTCTGAGAATAGTGTATGCGGCGACCGAGTTGCTCTTGCCCGGCGTCAATACGGGATAAT
ACCGCGCCACATAGCAGAACTTTAAAAGTGCTCATCATTGGAAAACGTTCTTCGGGGCGAAAACTCTCAA
GGATCTTACCGCTGTTGAGATCCAGTTCGATGTAACCCACTCGTGCACCCAACTGATCTTCAGCATCTTT
TACTTTCACCAGCGTTTCTGGGTGAGCAAAAACAGGAAGGCAAAATGCCGCAAAAAAGGGAATAAGGGCG
ACACGGAAATGTTGAATACTCATACTCTTCCTTTTTCAATATTATTGAAGCATTTATCAGGGTTATTGTC
TCATGAGCGGATACATATTTGAATGTATTTAGAAAAATAAACAAATAGGGGTTCCGCGCACATTTCCCCG
AAAAGTGCCACCTG
[124 nt withheld, positions 7925-8048]
C
[91 nt withheld, positions 8050-8140]
A
[49 nt withheld, positions 8142-8190]
CCTTTGACGTTGGAGTCCACGTTCTTT
[37 nt withheld, positions 8218-8254]
ACCCTATCTCGGTCTATTCTTTTGATTTATAAGGGATTTTGCCGATTTCGGCCTATTGGTTAAAAAATGA
GCTGATTTAACAAAAATTTAACGCGAATTTTAACAAAATATTAACGCTTACAATTTACGCGC
Features (pLannotate 1.2.2; 25 found; start..end, strand, type, name):
      6..385     +  enhancer       CMV enhancer: human cytomegalovirus immediate early enhancer
    386..589     +  promoter       CMV promoter: human cytomegalovirus (CMV) immediate early promoter
    585..618     +  LTR            5' LTR (truncated) (fragment): truncated 5' long terminal repeat (LTR) from HIV-1
    634..652     +  promoter       T7 promoter: promoter for bacteriophage T7 RNA polymerase
    733..795     +  sig_peptide    Igκ leader: leader sequence from mouse immunoglobulin κ light chain
    797..814     +  protein_bind   attB1 (fragment): mutant version of attB; core recombination site for the Gateway® BP reaction BP Clonase™
   1036..1554    +  CDS            Drd4 (fragment): DRD4_MOUSE - Experimental evidence at protein level: Swiss-Prot protein existence level 1. Dopamine receptor responsible for neuronal signaling in the mesolimbic system of the brain, an area of the brain that regulates emotion and complex behavior. Activated by dopamine, but also by epinephrine and norepinephrine, and by numerous synthetic agonists and drugs. Agonist binding triggers signaling via G proteins that inhibit adenylyl cyclase (By similarity). Modulates the circadian rhythm of contrast sensitivity by regulating the rhythmic expression of NPAS2 in the retinal ganglion cells (PubMed:2
   1600..2310    +  CDS            HyPerRed (fragment): red fluorescent genetically encoded indicator for H2O2 ()
   2323..2559    +  CDS            HTR1D (fragment): 5HT1D_HUMAN - Also known as HTR1DA, HTRL. Experimental evidence at protein level: Swiss-Prot protein existence level 1. G-protein coupled receptor for 5-hydroxytryptamine (serotonin). Also functions as a receptor for ergot alkaloid derivatives, various anxiolytic and antidepressant drugs and other psychoactive substances. Ligand binding causes a conformation change that triggers signaling via guanine nucleotide-binding proteins (G proteins) and modulates the activity of down-stream effectors, such as adenylate cyclase. Signaling inhibits adenylate cyclase activity. Regulates the release of 5-h
   2581..3157    +  misc_feature   IRES2: internal ribosome entry site (IRES) of the encephalomyocarditis virus (EMCV)
   3158..3874    +  CDS            EGFP: EGFP is a basic (constitutively fluorescent) green fluorescent protein published in 1996, derived from Aequorea victoria. It is reported to be a rapidly-maturing weak dimer with moderate acid sensitivity.
   3875..3925    +  CDS            K-Ras (fragment): human small GTPase proto-oncoprotein
   3965..4111    +  CDS            PDGFRβ TM domain: transmembrane domain from platelet derived growth factor receptor beta
   4139..4363    +  polyA_signal   bGH poly(A) signal: bovine growth hormone polyadenylation signal
   4367..4385    +  promoter       SV40 promoter (fragment): SV40 enhancer and early promoter
   4495..5083    -  rep_origin     ori: high-copy-number ColE1/pMB1/pBR322/pUC origin of replication
   5305..5321    +  polyA_signal   bGH poly(A) signal (fragment): bovine growth hormone polyadenylation signal
   5412..5459    -  polyA_signal   HSV TK poly(A) signal: herpes simplex virus thymidine kinase polyadenylation signal (Cole and Stacy, 1985)
   5518..5670    -  CDS            ble (fragment): BLE_KLEPN - Experimental evidence at protein level: Swiss-Prot protein existence level 1. Binding protein with a strong affinity to the bleomycin family of antibiotics. Binds to CL990; an antimitotic-antibiotic compound. From Klebsiella pneumoniae.
   5691..6485    -  CDS            NeoR/KanR: aminoglycoside phosphotransferase from Tn5; aph(3')-II (or nptII); confers resistance to neomycin, kanamycin, and G418 (Geneticin®)
   6520..6873    -  promoter       SV40 promoter: SV40 enhancer and early promoter
   6875..6892    -  promoter       AmpR promoter (fragment): bla
   6933..7793    -  CDS            AmpR: β-lactamase; bla; confers resistance to ampicillin, carbenicillin, and related antibiotics
   7794..7898    -  promoter       AmpR promoter: bla
   7925..8353    +  rep_origin     f1 ori (sequence partly withheld): f1 bacteriophage origin of replication; arrow indicates direction of (+) strand synthesis
