[The description below was written by a language model from this plasmid's Addgene catalogue record and pLannotate feature annotations shown in this document.]
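Description:
pDisplay-GRAB-rDA2h-IRES-EGFP-CAAX is a mammalian expression plasmid of about 8.4 kb built on the Invitrogen pDisplay backbone. It is propagated in bacteria as a high-copy plasmid through a ColE1/pUC-type origin with ampicillin selection (AmpR, β-lactamase). It also carries an f1 origin and an SV40 promoter-driven NeoR/KanR cassette with an HSV TK polyadenylation signal, which could in principle support G418 selection in mammalian cells.

The payload is a bicistronic transcript driven by the CMV enhancer and promoter and terminated by the bGH poly(A) signal. The first cistron begins with the pDisplay Igκ leader, a secretory signal that directs the protein into the secretory pathway for membrane insertion, and continues into GRAB_rDA2h, a GPCR-activation-based red fluorescent dopamine sensor. The catalogue lists the insert species as Solenopsis invicta. The automated annotation labels the receptor portions only by partial homology to mouse Drd4 and human HTR1D, and these flank a segment matched to HyPerRed. That layout fits a red fluorescent module inserted within a dopamine receptor scaffold, so that ligand-induced conformational change alters fluorescence, though the homology labels should not be read as the true origin of the parts. An EMCV IRES2 then drives cap-independent translation of EGFP fused to a K-Ras-derived C-terminal fragment (the CAAX motif), which is lipid-modified and anchors EGFP at the plasma membrane. The backbone's PDGFRβ transmembrane domain lies downstream of this cistron and appears to be a leftover element rather than part of either product.

The construct is used to express the sensor in cultured mammalian cells. The membrane-localized green signal marks transfected cells and can serve as a dopamine-insensitive reference for the red sensor response.
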