Addgene plasmid #208695: pDisplay-GRAB-rDA2h-IRES-EGFP-CAAX
Purpose: Expresses the genetically-encoded fluorescent dopamine (DA) sensor GRAB_rDA2h and a membrane-localized EGFP in mammalian cells
Depositing lab: Yulong Li. Publication: Improved green and red GRAB sensors for monitoring dopaminergic activity in vivo. Zhuo Y, Luo B, Yi X, Dong H, Miao X, Wan J, Williams JT, Campbell MG, Cai R, Qian T, Li F, Weber SJ, Wang L, Li B, Wei Y, Li G, Wang H, Zheng Y, Zhao Y, Wolf ME, Zhu Y, Watabe-Uchida M, Li Y. Nat Methods. 2023 Nov 30. doi: 10.1038/s41592-023-02100-w. PubMed 38036855.
Backbone
  Vector backbone: pDisplay
  Backbone manufacturer: Invitrogen
  Vector type: Mammalian Expression
Growth in bacteria
  Bacterial resistance: Ampicillin, 100 μg/mL
  Growth temperature: 37°C
  Growth strain: DH5alpha
  Copy number: High Copy
Gene/Insert
  Gene/Insert name: GPCR activation based dopamine (DA) sensor GRAB_rDA2h (alt names: GRAB_rDA2h; rDA2h)
  Species: Solenopsis invicta
  Promoter: CMV
  Cloning method: Gibson Cloning
  Sequencing primers: 5′ ATGGGCGGTAGGCGTGTA; 3′ CCTCACATTGCCAAAAGACG
Terms and licenses: Academic/Nonprofit Terms; Industry Terms: Not Available to Industry
Depositor comments: Please visit https://doi.org/10.1101/2023.08.24.554559 for biorxiv preprint
How to cite: pDisplay-GRAB-rDA2h-IRES-EGFP-CAAX was a gift from Yulong Li (Addgene plasmid # 208695 ; http://n2t.net/addgene:208695 ; RRID:Addgene_208695)
